>Addgene plasmid #185051 | pRAR119 | addgene full sequence | sequence record 363360 | Addgene Partial NGS Result
NNNNNNNNNNNNNNNNNNNNNNNNNNNNNNNNNNNNNNNNNNNNNNNNNNNNNNNNNNNNNNNNNNNNNN
NNNNNNNNNNNNNNNNNNNNNNNNNNNNNNNNNNNNNNNNNNNNNNNNNNNNNNNNNNNNNNNNNNNNNN
NNNNNNNNNNNNNNNNNNNNNNNNNNNNNNNNNNNNNNNNNNNNNNNNNNNNNNNNNNMRKATATATGAG
TAAACTTGGTCTGACAGTTACCAATGCTTAATCAGTGAGGCACCTATCTCAGCGATCTGTCTATTTCGTT
SATCCATAGTTGCCTGACTCCCCGTCGTGTAGATAACTACGATACGGGAGGGCTTACCATCTGGCCCCAG
TGCTGCAATGATACCGCGAGACCCACGCTCACCGGCTCCAGATTTATCAGCAATAAACCAGCCAGCCGGA
AGGGCCGAGCGCAGAAGTGGTCCTGCAACTTTATCCGCCTCCATCCAGTCTATTAATTGTTGCCGGGAAG
CTAGAGTAAGTAGTTCGCCAGTTAATAGTTTGCGCAACGTTGTTGCCATTGCTACAGGCATCGTGGTGTC
ACGCTCGTCGTTTGGTATGGCTTCATTCAGCTCCGGTTCCCAACGATCAAGGCGAGTTACATGATCCCCC
ATGTTGTGCAAAAAAGCGGTTAGCTCCTTCGGTCCTCCGATCGTTGTCAGAAGTAAGTTGGCCGCAGTGT
TATCACTCATGGTTATGGCAGCACTGCATAATTCTCTTACTGTCATGCCATCCGTAAGATGCTTTTCTGT
GACTGGTGAGTACTCAACCAAGTCATTCTGAGAATAGTGTATGCGGCGACCGAGTTGCTCTTGCCCGGCG
TCAATACGGGATAATACCGCGCCACATAGCAGAACTTTAAAAGTGCTCATCATTGGAAAACGTTCTTCGG
GGCGAAAACTCTCAAGGATCTTACCGCTGTTGAGATCCAGTTCGATGTAACCCACTCGTGCACCCAACTG
ATCTTCAGCATCTTTTACTTTCACCAGCGTTTCTGGGTGAGCAAAAACAGGAAGGCAAAATGCCGCAAAA
AAGGGAATAAGGGCGACACGGAAATGTTGAATACTCATACTCTTCCTTTTTCAATATTATTGAAGCATTT
ATCAGGGTTATTGTCTCATGAGCGGATACATATTTGAATGTATTTAGAAAAATAAACAAATAGGGGTTCC
GCGCACATTTCCCCGAAAAGTGCCACCTGACGTCTAAGAAACCATTATTATCATGACATTAACCTATAAA
AATAGGCGTATCACGAGGCCCTTTCGTCTCGCGCGTTTCGGTGATGACGGTGAAAACCTCTGACACATGC
AGCTCCCGGAGACGGTCACAGCTTGTCTGTAAGCGGATGCCGGGAGCAGACAAGCCCGTCAGGGCGCGTC
AGCGGGTGTTGGCGGGTGTCGGGGCTGGCTTAACTATGCGGCATCAGAGCAGATTGTACTGAGAGTGCAC
CATATGCGGTGTGAAATACCGCACAGATGCGTAAGGAGAAAATACCGCATCAGGCGCCATTCGCCATTCA
GGCTGCGCAACTGTTGGGAMGGGCGATCGGTGCGGGCCTCTTCGCTATTACGCCAGCTGGCGAAAGGGGG
ATGTGCTGCAAGGCGATTAAGTTGGGTAACRCCAGGGTTTTCCCAGTCACGACGTTGTAAAACGACGGCC
AGTAAGATCTCGGCTGAATTCTAAAGATCTCTGACAGCTAGCTCAGTCCTAGGTATAATGCTAGCACGTC
GACTCTCGAGTGAGATTGTTGACGGTACCGTATTTTGGATCTAGGAGGAAGGATCT
[138 nt withheld, positions 1807-1944]
TAAGAAGCTTGGGCCCGAACAAAAACTCATCTCAGAAGAGGATCTGAATAGCGCCGTCGACCATCATCAT
CATCATCATTGAGTTTAAACGGTCTCCAGCTTGGCTGTTTTGGCGGATGAGAGAAGATTTTCAGCCTGAT
ACAGATTAAATCAGAACGCAGAAGCGGTCTGATAAAACAGAATTTGCCTGGCGGCAGTAGCGCGGTGGTC
CCACCTGACCCCATGCCGAACTCAGAAGTGAAACGCCGTAGCGCCGATGGTAGTGTGGGGTCTCCCCATG
CGAGAGTAGGGAACTGCCAGGCATCAAATAAAACGAAAGGCTCAGTCGAAAGACTGGGCCTTTCGTTTTA
TCTGTTGTTTGTCGGTGAACTCTGAAAGGAGGAACTATATCCGGATCGAGATCCTCTAGAGTCGACCTGC
AGGCATGCAAGCTTGGCGTAATCATGGTCATAGCTGTTTCCTGTGTGAAATTGTTATCCGCTCACAATTC
CACACAACATACGAGCCGGAAGCATAAAGTGTAAAGCCTGGGGTGCCTAATGAGTGAGCTAACTCACATT
AATTGCGTTGCGCTCACTGCCCGCTTTCCAGTCGGGAAACCTGTCGTGCCAGCTGCATTAATGAATCGGC
CAACGCGCGGGGAGAGGCGGTTTKCGTATTGGGCGCTCTTCCGCTTYCTCSCTCACYKWCTCSSTGCSCY
YGGTCGKTCSGCYGCGGCGAGCGNNNNNNNNNNNNNNNNNNNNNNNNNNNNNNNNNNNNNNNNNNNNNNN
NNNNNN
Features (pLannotate 1.2.2; 15 found; start..end, strand, type, name):
    228..1088    -  CDS            AmpR: β-lactamase; bla; confers resistance to ampicillin, carbenicillin, and related antibiotics
   1089..1193    -  promoter       AmpR promoter: bla
   1288..1323    +  CDS            rop (fragment): Rop protein, which maintains plasmids at low copy number; rop
   1425..1524    +  misc_feature   bom (fragment): basis of mobility region from pBR322
   1530..1683    -  CDS            lacZα (fragment): LacZα fragment of β-galactosidase; lacZ fragment
   1712..1745    +  promoter       J23119 promoter: bacterial promoter (Registry of Standard Biological Parts BBa J23119)
   1807..1944    +  CDS            rpmH (sequence withheld): RL34_ECOLI - Also known as rimA, ssaF. Experimental evidence at protein level: Swiss-Prot protein existence level 1. From Escherichia coli (strain K12).
   2006..2023    +  CDS            capTEV™ (fragment): composite tag for in vivo biotinylation, TEV protease cleavage, and 6xHis tagging
   2130..2245    +  ncRNA          5S rRNA: Accession: RF00001 - 5S ribosomal RNA
   2249..2295    +  terminator     rrnB T1 terminator: transcription terminator T1 from the E. coli rrnB gene
   2344..2378    +  misc_feature   MCS (fragment): pUC18/19 multiple cloning site
   2415..2431    -  protein_bind   lac operator: The lac repressor binds to the lac operator to inhibit transcription in E. coli. This inhibition can be relieved by adding lactose or isopropyl-β-D-thiogalactopyranoside (IPTG). lac repressor encoded by lacI
   2439..2469    -  promoter       lac promoter: promoter for the E. coli lac operon
   2484..2505    -  protein_bind   CAP binding site: CAP binding activates transcription in the presence of cAMP. E. coli catabolite activator protein
   2518..2610    -  CDS            lacI (fragment): lac repressor; lacI; The lac repressor binds to the lac operator to inhibit transcription in E. coli. This inhibition can be relieved by adding lactose or isopropyl-β-D-thiogalactopyranoside (IPTG).
