>Addgene plasmid #185051 | pRAR119 | addgene full sequence | sequence record 366951 | Addgene NGS Result
TCCTGTTTTTGCTCACCCAGAAACGCTGGTGAAAGTAAAAGATGCTGAAGATCAGTTGGGTGCACGAGTG
GGTTACATCGAACTGGATCTCAACAGCGGTAAGATCCTTGAGAGTTTTCGCCCCGAAGAACGTTTTCCAA
TGATGAGCACTTTTAAAGTTCTGCTATGTGGCGCGGTATTATCCCGTATTGACGCCGGGCAAGAGCAACT
CGGTCGCCGCATACACTATTCTCAGAATGACTTGGTTGAGTACTCACCAGTCACAGAAAAGCATCTTACG
GATGGCATGACAGTAAGAGAATTATGCAGTGCTGCCATAACCATGAGTGATAACACTGCGGCCAACTTAC
TTCTGACAACGATCGGAGGACCGAAGGAGCTAACCGCTTTTTTGCACAACATGGGGGATCATGTAACTCG
CCTTGATCGTTGGGAACCGGAGCTGAATGAAGCCATACCAAACGACGAGCGTGACACCACGATGCCTGTA
GCAATGGCAACAACGTTGCGCAAACTATTAACTGGCGAACTACTTACTCTAGCTTCCCGGCAACAATTAA
TAGACTGGATGGAGGCGGATAAAGTTGCAGGACCACTTCTGCGCTCGGCCCTTCCGGCTGGCTGGTTTAT
TGCTGATAAATCTGGAGCCGGTGAGCGTGGGTCTCGCGGTATCATTGCAGCACTGGGGCCAGATGGTAAG
CCCTCCCGTATCGTAGTTATCTACACGACGGGGAGTCAGGCAACTATGGATGAACGAAATAGACAGATCG
CTGAGATAGGTGCCTCACTGATTAAGCATTGGTAACTGTCAGACCAAGTTTACTCATATATACTTTAGAT
TGATTTAAAACTTCATTTTTAATTTAAAAGGATCTAGGTGAAGATCCTTTTTGATAATCTCATGACCAAA
ATCCCTTAACGTGAGTTTTCGTTCCACTGAGCGTCAGACCCCGTAGAAAAGATCAAAGGATCTTCTTGAG
ATCCTTTTTTTCTGCGCGTAATCTGCTGCTTGCAAACAAAAAAACCACCGCTACCAGCGGTGGTTTGTTT
GCCGGATCAAGAGCTACCAACTCTTTTTCCGAAGGTAACTGGCTTCAGCAGAGCGCAGATACCAAATACT
GTTCTTCTAGTGTAGCCGTAGTTAGGCCACCACTTCAAGAACTCTGTAGCACCGCCTACATACCTCGCTC
TGCTAATCCTGTTACCAGTGGCTGCTGCCAGTGGCGATAAGTCGTGTCTTACCGGGTTGGACTCAAGACG
ATAGTTACCGGATAAGGCGCAGCGGTCGGGCTGAACGGGGGGTTCGTGCACACAGCCCAGCTTGGAGCGA
ACGACCTACACCGAACTGAGATACCTACAGCGTGAGCTATGAGAAAGCGCCACGCTTCCCGAAGGGAGAA
AGGCGGACAGGTATCCGGTAAGCGGCAGGGTCGGAACAGGAGAGCGCACGAGGGAGCTTCCAGGGGGAAA
CGCCTGGTATCTTTATAGTCCTGTCGGGTTTCGCCACCTCTGACTTGAGCGTCGATTTTTGTGATGCTCG
TCAGGGGGGCGGAGCCTATGGAAAAACGCCAGCAACGCGGCCTTTTTACGGTTCCTGGCCTTTGCTGGCC
TTTTGCTCACATGTTCTTTCCTGCGTTATCCCCTGATTCTGTGGATAACCGTATTACCGCCTTTGAGTGA
GCTGATACCGCTCGCCGCAGCCGAACGACCGAGCGCAGCGAGTCAGTGAGCGAGGAAGCGGAAGAGCGCC
CAATACGCAAACCGCCTCTCCCCGCGCGTTGGCCGATTCATTAATGCAGCTGGCACGACAGGTTTCCCGA
CTGGAAAGCGGGCAGTGAGCGCAACGCAATTAATGTGAGTTAGCTCACTCATTAGGCACCCCAGGCTTTA
CACTTTATGCTTCCGGCTCGTATGTTGTGTGGAATTGTGAGCGGATAACAATTTCACACAGGAAACAGCT
ATGACCATGATTACGCCAAGCTTGCATGCCTGCAGGTCGACTCTAGAGGATCTCGATCCGGATATAGTTC
CTCCTTTCAGAGTTCACCGACAAACAACAGATAAAACGAAAGGCCCAGTCTTTCGACTGAGCCTTTCGTT
TTATTTGATGCCTGGCAGTTCCCTACTCTCGCATGGGGAGACCCCACACTACCATCGGCGCTACGGCGTT
TCACTTCTGAGTTCGGCATGGGGTCAGGTGGGACCACCGCGCTACTGCCGCCAGGCAAATTCTGTTTTAT
CAGACCGCTTCTGCGTTCTGATTTAATCTGTATCAGGCTGAAAATCTTCTCTCATCCGCCAAAACAGCCA
AGCTGGAGACCGTTTAAACTCAATGATGATGATGATGATGGTCGACGGCGCTATTCAGATCCTCTTCTGA
GATGAGTTTTTGTTCGGGCCCAAGCTTCTTA
[138 nt withheld, positions 2412-2549]
AGATCCTTCCTCCTAGATCCAAAATACGGTACCGTCAACAATCTCACTCGAGAGTCGACGTGCTAGCATT
ATACCTAGGACTGAGCTAGCTGTCAGAGATCTTTAGAATTCAGCCGAGATCTTACTGGCCGTCGTTTTAC
AACGTCGTGACTGGGAAAACCCTGGCGTTACCCAACTTAATCGCCTTGCAGCACATCCCCCTTTCGCCAG
CTGGCGTAATAGCGAAGAGGCCCGCACCGATCGCCCTTCCCAACAGTTGCGCAGCCTGAATGGCGAATGG
CGCCTGATGCGGTATTTTCTCCTTACGCATCTGTGCGGTATTTCACACCGCATATGGTGCACTCTCAGTA
CAATCTGCTCTGATGCCGCATAGTTAAGCCAGCCCCGACACCCGCCAACACCCGCTGACGCGCCCTGACG
GGCTTGTCTGCTCCCGGCATCCGCTTACAGACAAGCTGTGACCGTCTCCGGGAGCTGCATGTGTCAGAGG
TTTTCACCGTCATCACCGAAACGCGCGAGACGAAAGGGCCTCGTGATACGCCTATTTTTATAGGTTAATG
TCATGATAATAATGGTTTCTTAGACGTCAGGTGGCACTTTTCGGGGAAATGTGCGCGGAACCCCTATTTG
TTTATTTTTCTAAATACATTCAAATATGTATCCGCTCATGAGACAATAACCCTGATAAATGCTTCAATAA
TATTGAAAAAGGAAGAGTATGAGTATTCAACATTTCCGTGTCGCCCTTATTCCCTTTTTTGCGGCATTTT
GCCT
Features (pLannotate 1.2.2; 16 found; start..end, strand, type, name):
    976..1564    +  rep_origin     ori: high-copy-number ColE1/pMB1/pBR322/pUC origin of replication
   1746..1838    +  CDS            lacI (fragment): lac repressor; lacI; The lac repressor binds to the lac operator to inhibit transcription in E. coli. This inhibition can be relieved by adding lactose or isopropyl-β-D-thiogalactopyranoside (IPTG).
   1851..1872    +  protein_bind   CAP binding site: CAP binding activates transcription in the presence of cAMP. E. coli catabolite activator protein
   1887..1917    +  promoter       lac promoter: promoter for the E. coli lac operon
   1925..1941    +  protein_bind   lac operator: The lac repressor binds to the lac operator to inhibit transcription in E. coli. This inhibition can be relieved by adding lactose or isopropyl-β-D-thiogalactopyranoside (IPTG). lac repressor encoded by lacI
   1978..2012    -  misc_feature   MCS (fragment): pUC18/19 multiple cloning site
   2061..2107    -  terminator     rrnB T1 terminator: transcription terminator T1 from the E. coli rrnB gene
   2109..2224    -  ncRNA          5S rRNA: Accession: RF00001 - 5S ribosomal RNA
   2333..2350    -  CDS            capTEV™ (fragment): composite tag for in vivo biotinylation, TEV protease cleavage, and 6xHis tagging
   2412..2549    -  CDS            rpmH (sequence withheld): RL34_ECOLI - Also known as rimA, ssaF. Experimental evidence at protein level: Swiss-Prot protein existence level 1. From Escherichia coli (strain K12).
   2611..2644    -  promoter       J23119 promoter: bacterial promoter (Registry of Standard Biological Parts BBa J23119)
   2673..2826    +  CDS            lacZα (fragment): LacZα fragment of β-galactosidase; lacZ fragment
   2832..2931    -  misc_feature   bom (fragment): basis of mobility region from pBR322
   3033..3068    -  CDS            rop (fragment): Rop protein, which maintains plasmids at low copy number; rop
   3163..3267    +  promoter       AmpR promoter: bla
   3268..805     +  CDS            AmpR (across the origin): β-lactamase; bla; confers resistance to ampicillin, carbenicillin, and related antibiotics
