[The description below was written by a language model from this plasmid's Addgene catalogue record and pLannotate feature annotations shown in this document.]
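Description:
pRAR119 is a small (about 3.3 kb) high-copy bacterial expression plasmid built on a ColE1/pUC-type backbone. It is propagated in E. coli and selected with ampicillin through a β-lactamase gene driven by its own promoter. The backbone carries remnants typical of pUC-derived vectors: fragments of lacI, lacZα, rop, bom and the pUC multiple cloning site, plus a CAP site, lac promoter and lac operator. These appear to be leftover scaffold rather than part of the designed expression unit.

The payload, assembled by Gibson cloning, is a compact constitutive expression cassette for E. coli MG1655 ribosomal protein L34. According to the depositor's description, it consists of a J23108 (SpeI variant) Anderson-family synthetic promoter, the pHP14 5' stability hairpin that protects the transcript from degradation, a strong ribosome binding site, the L34 coding region and the rrnB terminator. The feature table is broadly consistent: it shows a short synthetic promoter (auto-annotated as the closely related J23119), the L34 open reading frame, and downstream rrnB sequence comprising a 5S rRNA segment and the T1 terminator. A short match to a histidine-tag-containing composite tag lies after the coding region, but the record does not say whether the protein is tagged.

One naming discrepancy should be noted. The catalogue lists rpmG as the alternative gene name, whereas the annotation identifies the coding sequence as rpmH, the gene that encodes L34.

The second, shorter sequence record is a partial read of the same plasmid in the opposite orientation and lacks the origin. The associated study concerns zinc- and Zur-dependent regulation of ribosomal protein expression, but the record does not state the specific role of this L34 construct.
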