Addgene plasmid #185051: pRAR119
Purpose: J23108(spel), pHP14 stability hairpin, strong RBS, L34 coding region, trrnB
Depositing lab: Julius Lucks. Depositing organization: Northwestern University. Publication: Zur and zinc increase expression of E. coli ribosomal protein L31 through RNA-mediated repression of the repressor L31p. Rasmussen RA, Wang S, Camarillo JM, Sosnowski V, Cho BK, Goo YA, Lucks JB, O'Halloran TV. Nucleic Acids Res. 2022 Dec 9;50(22):12739-12753. doi: 10.1093/nar/gkac1086. PubMed 36533433.
Backbone
  Vector backbone: ColE1
  Vector type: Bacterial Expression
Growth in bacteria
  Bacterial resistance: Ampicillin, 100 μg/mL
  Growth temperature: 37°C
  Growth strain: DH5alpha
  Copy number: High Copy
Gene/Insert
  Gene/Insert name: L34 (alt name: rpmG)
  Species: E. coli MG1655
  Cloning method: Gibson Cloning
Terms and licenses: Academic/Nonprofit Terms; Industry Terms: Not Available to Industry
How to cite: pRAR119 was a gift from Julius Lucks (Addgene plasmid # 185051 ; http://n2t.net/addgene:185051 ; RRID:Addgene_185051)
